Addgene plasmid #47996: pAGM1287
Purpose: (Empty Backbone)
Depositing lab: Sylvestre Marillonnet. Depositing organization: Leibniz Institute of Plant Biochemistry (IPB). Publication: A modular cloning system for standardized assembly of multigene constructs. Weber E, Engler C, Gruetzner R, Werner S, Marillonnet S. PLoS One. 2011 Feb 18;6(2):e16765. doi: 10.1371/journal.pone.0016765. PubMed 21364738.
Backbone
  Vector backbone: pUC19-derived
  Backbone manufacturer: self-made
  Backbone size (bp): 2247
  Vector type: Unspecified
  Selectable markers: LacZ alpha
Growth in bacteria
  Bacterial resistance: Spectinomycin, 50 μg/mL
  Growth temperature: 37°C
  Growth strain: DH10B
  Copy number: High Copy
Gene/Insert
  Gene/Insert name: None
Terms and licenses: Academic/Nonprofit Terms; Industry Terms: Not Available to Industry
Depositor comments: level 0 cloning vector
How to cite: pAGM1287 was a gift from Sylvestre Marillonnet (Addgene plasmid # 47996 ; http://n2t.net/addgene:47996 ; RRID:Addgene_47996)
