[The description below was written by a language model from this plasmid's Addgene catalogue record and pLannotate feature annotations shown in this document.]
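Description:
pAGM1287 is an empty, pUC19-derived level 0 cloning vector from a modular cloning (MoClo) system for the standardized assembly of multigene constructs. It carries no insert and is intended as a recipient plasmid for propagation in E. coli. The catalogue does not assign it a vector type beyond this. Nor does the record state which class of level 0 module (promoter, coding sequence, terminator and so on) the vector accepts, or which restriction sites and overhangs flank the cloning position. The backbone is listed as 2,247 bp, while the deposited full sequence is 2,845 nt; the difference presumably reflects the lacZα selection cassette, though the record does not say so.

Replication relies on a high-copy ColE1/pUC-type origin. Selection is by spectinomycin, conferred by an aadA gene (aminoglycoside adenylyltransferase, which also gives streptomycin resistance). This gene sits downstream of an annotated bla (AmpR) promoter. Short fragments of an integron integrase and a gentamicin acetyltransferase gene lie in between, and these are most likely non-functional remnants of the integron context from which the aadA cassette was taken. A partial bom region from pBR322 is also annotated.

The cloning region is a lac cassette comprising a lacI remnant, a CAP binding site, the lac promoter and operator, a pUC18/19-type polylinker and a lacZα fragment. LacZα is listed as the selectable marker, which is consistent with blue/white screening: in modular cloning vectors of this kind, an incoming part replaces the lacZα cassette, so correct clones appear white in an α-complementing host. Using spectinomycin resistance at level 0 allows counter-selection against plasmids from other assembly levels that carry different markers.
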