Features (pLannotate 1.2.2; 12 found; start..end, strand, type, name):
    110..214     +  promoter       AmpR promoter: bla
    205..285     -  CDS            int (fragment): INT2_ECOLX - Protein inferred from homology: Swiss-Prot protein existence level 3. Putative integrase believed to be involved in the insertion of antibiotic resistance genes into plasmids and transposons. From Escherichia coli.
    371..427     +  CDS            GmR (fragment): gentamycin acetyltransferase; aacC1; confers resistance to gentamycin
    434..1222    +  CDS            aadA: S3AD_ECOLX - Experimental evidence at protein level: Swiss-Prot protein existence level 1. Mediates bacterial resistance to the antibiotics streptomycin and spectinomycin. From Escherichia coli.
   1396..1984    +  rep_origin     ori: high-copy-number ColE1/pMB1/pBR322/pUC origin of replication
   2167..2283    +  CDS            lacI (fragment): LACI_ECOLI - Experimental evidence at protein level: Swiss-Prot protein existence level 1. Repressor of the lactose operon. Binds allolactose as an inducer. From Escherichia coli (strain K12).
   2299..2320    +  protein_bind   CAP binding site: CAP binding activates transcription in the presence of cAMP. E. coli catabolite activator protein
   2335..2365    +  promoter       lac promoter: promoter for the E. coli lac operon
   2373..2389    +  protein_bind   lac operator: The lac repressor binds to the lac operator to inhibit transcription in E. coli. This inhibition can be relieved by adding lactose or isopropyl-β-D-thiogalactopyranoside (IPTG). lac repressor encoded by lacI
   2426..2482    -  misc_feature   MCS: pUC18/19 multiple cloning site
   2479..2636    +  CDS            lacZα (fragment): LacZα fragment of β-galactosidase; lacZ fragment
   2642..2741    -  misc_feature   bom (fragment): basis of mobility region from pBR322
>Addgene plasmid #47996 | pAGM1287 | depositor full sequence | sequence record 68996 | Full Sequence
GTGGCTCTTCAGTGGACGAAAGGGCCTCGTGATACGCCTATTTTTATAGGTTAATGTCATGATAATAATG
GTTTCTTAGACGTCAGGTGGCACTTTTCGGGGAAATGTGCGCGGAACCCCTATTTGTTTATTTTTCTAAA
TACATTCAAATATGTATCCGCTCATGAGACAATAACCCTGATAAATGCTTCAATAATATTGAAAAAGGAA
GAGTATGCGCTCACGCAACTGGTCCAGAACCTTGACCGAACGCAGCGGTGGTAACGGCGCAGTGGCGGTT
TTCATGGCTTGTTATGACTGTTTTTTTGGGGTACAGTCTATGCCTCGGGCATCCAAGCAGCAAGCGCGTT
ACGCCGTGGGTCGATGTTTGATGTTATGGAGCAGCAACGATGTTACGCAGCAGGGCAGTCGCCCTAAAAC
AAAGTTAAACATCATGAGGGAAGCGGTGATCGCCGAAGTATCGACTCAACTATCAGAGGTAGTTGGCGTC
ATCGAGCGCCATCTCGAACCGACGTTGCTGGCCGTACATTTGTACGGCTCCGCAGTGGATGGCGGCCTGA
AGCCACACAGCGATATTGATTTGCTGGTTACGGTGACCGTAAGGCTTGATGAAACAACGCGGCGAGCTTT
GATCAACGACCTTTTGGAAACTTCGGCTTCCCCTGGAGAGAGCGAGATTCTCCGCGCTGTAGAAGTCACC
ATTGTTGTGCACGACGACATCATTCCGTGGCGTTATCCAGCTAAGCGCGAACTGCAATTTGGAGAATGGC
AGCGCAATGACATTCTTGCAGGTATCTTCGAGCCAGCCACGATCGACATTGATCTGGCTATCTTGCTGAC
AAAAGCAAGAGAACATAGCGTTGCCTTGGTAGGTCCAGCGGCGGAGGAACTCTTTGATCCGGTTCCTGAA
CAGGATCTATTTGAGGCGCTAAATGAAACCTTAACGCTATGGAACTCGCCGCCCGACTGGGCTGGCGATG
AGCGAAATGTAGTGCTTACGTTGTCCCGCATTTGGTACAGCGCAGTAACCGGCAAAATCGCGCCGAAGGA
TGTCGCTGCCGACTGGGCAATGGAGCGCCTGCCGGCCCAGTATCAGCCCGTCATACTTGAAGCTAGACAG
GCTTATCTTGGACAAGAAGAAGATCGCTTGGCCTCGCGCGCAGATCAGTTGGAAGAATTTGTCCATTACG
TAAAAGGCGAGATCACCAAGGTAGTCGGCAAATAACTGTCAGACCAAGTTTACTCATATATACTTTAGAT
TGATTTAAAACTTCATTTTTAATTTAAAAGGATCTAGGTGAAGATCCTTTTTGATAATCTCATGACCAAA
ATCCCTTAACGTGAGTTTTCGTTCCACTGAGCGTCAGACCCCGTAGAAAAGATCAAAGGATCTTCTTGAG
ATCCTTTTTTTCTGCGCGTAATCTGCTGCTTGCAAACAAAAAAACCACCGCTACCAGCGGTGGTTTGTTT
GCCGGATCAAGAGCTACCAACTCTTTTTCCGAAGGTAACTGGCTTCAGCAGAGCGCAGATACCAAATACT
GTCCTTCTAGTGTAGCCGTAGTTAGGCCACCACTTCAAGAACTCTGTAGCACCGCCTACATACCTCGCTC
TGCTAATCCTGTTACCAGTGGCTGCTGCCAGTGGCGATAAGTCGTGTCTTACCGGGTTGGACTCAAGACG
ATAGTTACCGGATAAGGCGCAGCGGTCGGGCTGAACGGGGGGTTCGTGCACACAGCCCAGCTTGGAGCGA
ACGACCTACACCGAACTGAGATACCTACAGCGTGAGCTATGAGAAAGCGCCACGCTTCCCGAAGGGAGAA
AGGCGGACAGGTATCCGGTAAGCGGCAGGGTCGGAACAGGAGAGCGCACGAGGGAGCTTCCAGGGGGAAA
CGCCTGGTATCTTTATAGTCCTGTCGGGTTTCGCCACCTCTGACTTGAGCGTCGATTTTTGTGATGCTCG
TCAGGGGGGCGGAGCCTATGGAAAAACGCCAGCAACGCGGCCTTTTTACGGTTCCTGGCCTTTTGCTGGC
CTTTTGCTCACATGTTCTTTCCTGCGTTATCCCCTGATTCTGTGGATAACCGTATTACCGCCTTTGAGTG
AGCTGATACCGCTCGCCGCAGCCGAACGACCGAGCGCAGCGAGTCAGTGAGCGAGGAAGCGGAAGAGCGC
CCAATACGCAAACCGCCTCTCCCCGCGCGTTGGCCGATTCATTAATCACTCTGTGGTCTCAAATGTTGTC
TTCGCAGCTGGCACGACAGGTTTCCCGACTGGAAAGCGGGCAGTGAGCGCAACGCAATTAATGTGAGTTA
GCTCACTCATTAGGCACCCCAGGCTTTACACTTTATGCTTCCGGCTCGTATGTTGTGTGGAATTGTGAGC
GGATAACAATTTCACACAGGAAACAGCTATGACCATGATTACGCCAAGCTTGCATGCCTGCAGGTCGACT
CTAGAGGATCCCCGGGTACCGAGCTCGAATTCACTGGCCGTCGTTTTACAACGTCGTGACTGGGAAAACC
CTGGCGTTACCCAACTTAATCGCCTTGCAGCACATCCCCCTTTCGCCAGCTGGCGTAATAGCGAAGAGGC
CCGCACCGATCGCCCTTCCCAACAGTTGCGCAGCCTGAATGGCGAATGGCGCCTGATGCGGTATTTTCTC
CTTACGCATCTGTGCGGTATTTCACACCGCATATGGTGCACTCTCAGTACAATCTGCTCTGATGCCGCAT
AGTTAAGCCAGCCCCGACACCCGCCAACACCCGCTGACGCGCCCTGACGGGCTTGTCTGCTCCCGGCATC
CGCTTACAGACAAGCTGTGACGAAGACAATTCGTGAGACCACGAA
