>Addgene plasmid #47996 | pAGM1287 | addgene partial sequence | sequence record 74206 | MoCloF 5'-agcgaggaagcggaagagcg-3'
CGCAGCCTGAATGGCGAATGGCGCCTGATGCGGTATTTTCTCCTTACGCATCTGTGCGGTATTTCACACC
GCATATGGTGCACTCTCAGTACAATCTGCTCTGATGCCGCATAGTTAAGCCAGCCCCGACACCCGCCAAC
ACCCGCTGACGCGCCCTGACGGGCTTGTCTGCTCCCGGCATCCGCTTACAGACAAGCTGTGACGAAGACA
ATTCGTGAGACCACGAAGTGGCTCTTCAGTGGACGAAAGGGCCTCGTGATACGCCTATTTTTATAGGTTA
ATGTCATGATAATAATGGTTTCTTAGACGTCAGGTGGCACTTTTCGGGGAAATGTGCGCGGAACCCCTAT
TTGTTTATTTTTCTAAATACATTCAAATATGTATCCGCTCATGAGACAATAACCCTGATAAATGCTTCAA
TAATATTGAAAAAGGAAGAGTATGCGCTCACGCAACTGGTCCAGAACCTTGACCGAACGCAGCGGTGGTA
ACGGCGCAATGGCGGTTTTCATGGCTTGTTATGACTG
