>Addgene plasmid #47996 | pAGM1287 | addgene partial sequence | sequence record 74207 | MoCloR 5'-gccacctgacgtctaagaaacc-3'
TGTACTGAGAGTGCACCATATGCGGTGTGAAATACCGCACAGATGCGTAAGGAGAAAATACCGCATCAGG
CGCCATTCGCCATTCAGGCTGCGCAACTGTTGGGAAGGGCGATCGGTGCGGGCCTCTTCGCTATTACGCC
AGCTGGCGAAAGGGGGATGTGCTGCAAGGCGATTAAGTTGGGTAACGCCAGGGTTTTCCCAGTCACGACG
TTGTAAAACGACGGCCAGTGAATTCGAGCTCGGTACCCGGGGATCCTCTAGAGTCGACCTGCAGGCATGC
AAGCTTGGCGTAATCATGGTCATAGCTGTTTCCTGTGTGAAATTGTTATCCGCTCACAATTCCACACAAC
ATACGAGCCGGAAGCATAAAGTGTAAAGCCTGGGGTGCCTAATGAGTGAGCTAACTCACATTAATTGCGT
TGCGCTCACTGCCCGCTTTCCAGTCGGGAAACCTGTCGTGCCAGCTGCGAAGACAACATTTGAGACCACA
GAGTGATTAATGAATCGGCCAACGCGCGGGGAGAGGCGGTTTGCGTATTGGGCGCTCTTCCGCTTCCTCG
CTCACTGACTCGCTGCGCTCGGTCGTTCGGCTGCGGCGAGCGGTATCAGCTCACTCAAAGGCGGTAATAC
GGTTATCCACAGAATCAGGGGATAACGCAGGAAAGAACATGTGAGCAAAAGGCCAGCAAAAGGCCAGGAA
CCGTAAAAAGGCCGCGTTGCTGGCGTTTTTCCATAGGCTCCGCCCCCCTGACGAGCATCACAAAAATCGA
CGCTCAAGTCAGAGGTGGCGAAACCCGACAGGACTATAAAGA
